>Addgene plasmid #184639 | pLV-mScarlet-MAVS-5'UTR | addgene full sequence | sequence record 363197 | Addgene NGS Result
CGTTACATAACTTACGGTAAATGGCCCGCCTGGCTGACCGCCCAACGACCCCCGCCCATTGACGTCAATA
ATGACGTATGTTCCCATAGTAACGCCAATAGGGACTTTCCATTGACGTCAATGGGTGGAGTATTTACGGT
AAACTGCCCACTTGGCAGTACATCAAGTGTATCATATGCCAAGTACGCCCCCTATTGACGTCAATGACGG
TAAATGGCCCGCCTGGCATTATGCCCAGTACATGACCTTATGGGACTTTCCTACTTGGCAGTACATCTAC
GTATTAGTCATCGCTATTACCATGGTGATGCGGTTTTGGCAGTACATCAATGGGCGTGGATAGCGGTTTG
ACTCACGGGGATTTCCAAGTCTCCACCCCATTGACGTCAATGGGAGTTTGTTTTGGCACCAAAATCAACG
GGACTTTCCAAAATGTCGTAACAACTCCGCCCCATTGACGCAAATGGGCGGTAGGCGTGTACGGTGGGAG
GTCTATATAAGCAGAGCTCGTTTAGTGAACCAAGCTTGCGGGAAGGGTCCTGGGCCCCGGGCGGCGGTCG
CCAGGTCTCAGGGCCGGGGGTACCCGAGTCTCGTTTCCTCTCAGTCCATCCACCCTTCATGGGGCCAGAG
CCCTCTCTCCAGAATCTGAGCAGCAATGGTGAGCAAGGGCGAGGCAGTGATCAAGGAGTTCATGCGGTTC
AAGGTGCACATGGAGGGCTCCATGAACGGCCACGAGTTCGAGATCGAGGGCGAGGGCGAGGGCCGCCCCT
ACGAGGGCACCCAGACCGCCAAGCTGAAGGTGACCAAGGGTGGCCCCCTGCCCTTCTCCTGGGACATCCT
GTCCCCTCAGTTCATGTACGGCTCCAGGGCCTTCACCAAGCACCCCGCCGACATCCCCGACTACTATAAG
CAGTCCTTCCCCGAGGGCTTCAAGTGGGAGCGCGTGATGAACTTCGAGGACGGCGGCGCCGTGACCGTGA
CCCAGGACACCTCCCTGGAGGACGGCACCCTGATCTACAAGGTGAAGCTCCGCGGCACCAACTTCCCTCC
TGACGGCCCCGTAATGCAGAAGAAGACAATGGGCTGGGAAGCGTCCACCGAGCGGTTGTACCCCGAGGAC
GGCGTGCTGAAGGGCGACATTAAGATGGCCCTGCGCCTGAAGGACGGCGGCCGCTACCTGGCGGACTTCA
AGACCACCTACAAGGCCAAGAAGCCCGTGCAGATGCCCGGCGCCTACAACGTCGACCGCAAGTTGGACAT
CACCTCCCACAACGAGGACTACACCGTGGTGGAACAGTACGAACGCTCCGAGGGCCGCCACTCCACCGGC
GGCATGGACGAGCTGTACAAGTGAGTCGACAATCAACCTCTGGATTACAAAATTTGTGAAAGATTGACTG
GTATTCTTAACTATGTTGCTCCTTTTACGCTATGTGGATACGCTGCTTTAATGCCTTTGTATCATGCTAT
TGCTTCCCGTATGGCTTTCATTTTCTCCTCCTTGTATAAATCCTGGTTGCTGTCTCTTTATGAGGAGTTG
TGGCCCGTTGTCAGGCAACGTGGCGTGGTGTGCACTGTGTTTGCTGACGCAACCCCCACTGGTTGGGGCA
TTGCCACCACCTGTCAGCTCCTTTCCGGGACTTTCGCTTTCCCCCTCCCTATTGCCACGGCGGAACTCAT
CGCCGCCTGCCTTGCCCGCTGCTGGACAGGGGCTCGGCTGTTGGGCACTGACAATTCCGTGGTGTTGTCG
GGGAAGCTGACGTCCTTTCCATGGCTGCTCGCCTGTGTTGCCACCTGGATTCTGCGCGGGACGTCCTTCT
GCTACGTCCCTTCGGCCCTCAATCCAGCGGACCTTCCTTCCCGCGGCCTGCTGCCGGCTCTGCGGCCTCT
TCCGCGTCTTCGCCTTCGCCCTCAGACGAGTCGGATCTCCCTTTGGGCCGCCTCCCCGCCTGGAATTCGA
GCTCGGTACCTTTAAGACCAATGACTTACAAGGCAGCTGTAGATCTTAGCCACTTTTTAAAAGAAAAGGG
GGGACTGGAAGGGCTAATTCACTCCCAACGAAGACAAGATCTGCTTTTTGCTTGTACTGGGTCTCTCTGG
TTAGACCAGATCTGAGCCTGGGAGCTCTCTGGCTAACTAGGGAACCCACTGCTTAAGCCTCAATAAAGCT
TGCCTTGAGTGCTTCAAGTAGTGTGTGCCCGTCTGTTGTGTGACTCTGGTAACTAGAGATCCCTCAGACC
CTTTTAGTCAGTGTGGAAAATCTCTAGCAGTAGTAGTTCATGTCATCTTATTATTCAGTATTTATAACTT
GCAAAGAAATGAATATCAGAGAGTGAGAGGAACTTGTTTATTGCAGCTTATAATGGTTACAAATAAAGCA
ATAGCATCACAAATTTCACAAATAAAGCATTTTTTTCACTGCATTCTAGTTGTGGTTTGTCCAAACTCAT
CAATGTATCTTATCATGTCTGGCTCTAGCTATCCCGCCCCTAACTCCGCCCATCCCGCCCCTAACTCCGC
CCAGTTCCGCCCATTCTCCGCCCCATGGCTGACTAATTTTTTTTATTTATGCAGAGGCCGAGGCCGCCTC
GGCCTCTGAGCTATTCCAGAAGTAGTGAGGAGGCTTTTTTGGAGGCCTAGGGACGTACCCAATTCGCCCT
ATAGTGAGTCGTATTACGCGCGCTCACTGGCCGTCGTTTTACAACGTCGTGACTGGGAAAACCCTGGCGT
TACCCAACTTAATCGCCTTGCAGCACATCCCCCTTTCGCCAGCTGGCGTAATAGCGAAGAGGCCCGCACC
GATCGCCCTTCCCAACAGTTGCGCAGCCTGAATGGCGAATGGG
[124 nt withheld, positions 2844-2967]
C
[91 nt withheld, positions 2969-3059]
A
[49 nt withheld, positions 3061-3109]
CCTTTGACGTTGGAGTCCACGTTCTTT
[37 nt withheld, positions 3137-3173]
ACCCTATCTCGGTCTATTCTTTTGATTTATAAGGGATTTTGCCGATTTCGGCCTATTGGTTAAAAAATGA
GCTGATTTAACAAAAATTTAACGCGAATTTTAACAAAATATTAACGCTTACAATTTAGGTGGCACTTTTC
GGGGAAATGTGCGCGGAACCCCTATTTGTTTATTTTTCTAAATACATTCAAATATGTATCCGCTCATGAG
ACAATAACCCTGATAAATGCTTCAATAATATTGAAAAAGGAAGAGTATGAGTATTCAACATTTCCGTGTC
GCCCTTATTCCCTTTTTTGCGGCATTTTGCCTTCCTGTTTTTGCTCACCCAGAAACGCTGGTGAAAGTAA
AAGATGCTGAAGATCAGTTGGGTGCACGAGTGGGTTACATCGAACTGGATCTCAACAGCGGTAAGATCCT
TGAGAGTTTTCGCCCCGAAGAACGTTTTCCAATGATGAGCACTTTTAAAGTTCTGCTATGTGGCGCGGTA
TTATCCCGTATTGACGCCGGGCAAGAGCAACTCGGTCGCCGCATACACTATTCTCAGAATGACTTGGTTG
AGTACTCACCAGTCACAGAAAAGCATCTTACGGATGGCATGACAGTAAGAGAATTATGCAGTGCTGCCAT
AACCATGAGTGATAACACTGCGGCCAACTTACTTCTGACAACGATCGGAGGACCGAAGGAGCTAACCGCT
TTTTTGCACAACATGGGGGATCATGTAACTCGCCTTGATCGTTGGGAACCGGAGCTGAATGAAGCCATAC
CAAACGACGAGCGTGACACCACGATGCCTGTAGCAATGGCAACAACGTTGCGCAAACTATTAACTGGCGA
ACTACTTACTCTAGCTTCCCGGCAACAATTAATAGACTGGATGGAGGCGGATAAAGTTGCAGGACCACTT
CTGCGCTCGGCCCTTCCGGCTGGCTGGTTTATTGCTGATAAATCTGGAGCCGGTGAGCGTGGGTCTCGCG
GTATCATTGCAGCACTGGGGCCAGATGGTAAGCCCTCCCGTATCGTAGTTATCTACACGACGGGGAGTCA
GGCAACTATGGATGAACGAAATAGACAGATCGCTGAGATAGGTGCCTCACTGATTAAGCATTGGTAACTG
TCAGACCAAGTTTACTCATATATACTTTAGATTGATTTAAAACTTCATTTTTAATTTAAAAGGATCTAGG
TGAAGATCCTTTTTGATAATCTCATGACCAAAATCCCTTAACGTGAGTTTTCGTTCCACTGAGCGTCAGA
CCCCGTAGAAAAGATCAAAGGATCTTCTTGAGATCCTTTTTTTCTGCGCGTAATCTGCTGCTTGCAAACA
AAAAAACCACCGCTACCAGCGGTGGTTTGTTTGCCGGATCAAGAGCTACCAACTCTTTTTCCGAAGGTAA
CTGGCTTCAGCAGAGCGCAGATACCAAATACTGTTCTTCTAGTGTAGCCGTAGTTAGGCCACCACTTCAA
GAACTCTGTAGCACCGCCTACATACCTCGCTCTGCTAATCCTGTTACCAGTGGCTGCTGCCAGTGGCGAT
AAGTCGTGTCTTACCGGGTTGGACTCAAGACGATAGTTACCGGATAAGGCGCAGCGGTCGGGCTGAACGG
GGGGTTCGTGCACACAGCCCAGCTTGGAGCGAACGACCTACACCGAACTGAGATACCTACAGCGTGAGCT
ATGAGAAAGCGCCACGCTTCCCGAAGGGAGAAAGGCGGACAGGTATCCGGTAAGCGGCAGGGTCGGAACA
GGAGAGCGCACGAGGGAGCTTCCAGGGGGAAACGCCTGGTATCTTTATAGTCCTGTCGGGTTTCGCCACC
TCTGACTTGAGCGTCGATTTTTGTGATGCTCGTCAGGGGGGCGGAGCCTATGGAAAAACGCCAGCAACGC
GGCCTTTTTACGGTTCCTGGCCTTTTGCTGGCCTTTTGCTCACATGTTCTTTCCTGCGTTATCCCCTGAT
TCTGTGGATAACCGTATTACCGCCTTTGAGTGAGCTGATACCGCTCGCCGCAGCCGAACGACCGAGCGCA
GCGAGTCAGTGAGCGAGGAAGCGGAAGAGCGCCCAATACGCAAACCGCCTCTCCCCGCGCGTTGGCCGAT
TCATTAATGCAGCTGGCACGACAGGTTTCCCGACTGGAAAGCGGGCAGTGAGCGCAACGCAATTAATGTG
AGTTAGCTCACTCATTAGGCACCCCAGGCTTTCCACTTTATGCTTCCGGCTCGTATGTTGTGTGGAATTG
TGAGCGGATAACAATTTCACACAGGAAACAGCTATGACCATGATTACGCCAAGCGCGCAATTAACCCTCA
CTAAAGGGAACAAAAGCTGGAGCTGCAAGCTTAATGTAGTCTTATGCAATACTCTTGTAGTCTTGCAACA
TGGTAACGATGAGTTAGCAACATGCCTTACAAGGAGAGAAAAAGCACCGTGCATGCCGATTGGTGGAAGT
AAGGTGGTACGATCGTGCCTTATTAGGAAGGCAACAGACGGGTCTGACATGGATTGGACGAACCACTGAA
TTGCCGCATTGCAGAGATATTGTATTTAAGTGCCTAGCTCGATACATAAACGGGTCTCTCTGGTTAGACC
AGATCTGAGCCTGGGAGCTCTCTGGCTAACTAGGGAACCCACTGCTTAAGCCTCAATAAAGCTTGCCTTG
AGTGCTTCAAGTAGTGTGTGCCCGTCTGTTGTGTGACTCTGGTAACTAGAGATCCCTCAGACCCTTTTAG
TCAGTGTGGAAAATCTCTAGCAGTGGCGCCCGAACAGGGACTTGAAAGCGAAAGGGAAACCAGAGGAGCT
CTCTCGACGCAGGACTCGGCTTGCTGAAGCGCGCACGGCAAGAGGCGAGGGGCGGCGACTGGTGAGTACG
CCAAAAATTTTGACTAGCGGAGGCTAGAAGGAGAGAGATGGGTGCGAGAGCGTCAGTATTAAGCGGGGGA
GAATTAGATCGCGATGGGAAAAAATTCGGTTAAGGCCAGGGGGAAAGAAAAAATATAAATTAAAACATAT
AGTATGGGCAAGCAGGGAGCTAGAACGATTCGCAGTTAATCCTGGCCTGTTAGAAACATCAGAAGGCTGT
AGACAAATACTGGGACAGCTACAACCATCCCTTCAGACAGGATCAGAAGAACTTAGATCATTATATAATA
CAGTAGCAACCCTCTATTGTGTGCATCAAAGGATAGAGATAAAAGACACCAAGGAAGCTTTAGACAAGAT
AGAGGAAGAGCAAAACAAAAGTAAGACCACCGCACAGCAAGCGGCCGCTGATCTTCAGACCTGGAGGAGG
AGATATGAGGGACAATTGGAGAAGTGAATTATATAAATATAAAGTAGTAAAAATTGAACCATTAGGAGTA
GCACCCACCAAGGCAAAGAGAAGAGTGGTGCAGAGAGAAAAAAGAGCAGTGGGAATAGGAGCTTTGTTCC
TTGGGTTCTTGGGAGCAGCAGGAAGCACTATGGGCGCAGCGTCAATGACGCTGACGGTACAGGCCAGACA
ATTATTGTCTGGTATAGTGCAGCAGCAGAACAATTTGCTGAGGGCTATTGAGGCGCAACAGCATCTGTTG
CAACTCACAGTCTGGGGCATCAAGCAGCTCCAGGCAAGAATCCTGGCTGTGGAAAGATACCTAAAGGATC
AACAGCTCCTGGGGATTTGGGGTTGCTCTGGAAAACTCATTTGCACCACTGCTGTGCCTTGGAATGCTAG
TTGGAGTAATAAATCTCTGGAACAGATTTGGAATCACACGACCTGGATGGAGTGGGACAGAGAAATTAAC
AATTACACAAGCTTAATACACTCCTTAATTGAAGAATCGCAAAACCAGCAAGAAAAGAATGAACAAGAAT
TATTGGAATTAGATAAATGGGCAAGTTTGTGGAATTGGTTTAACATAACAAATTGGCTGTGGTATATAAA
ATTATTCATAATGATAGTAGGAGGCTTGGTAGGTTTAAGAATAGTTTTTGCTGTACTTTCTATAGTGAAT
AGAGTTAGGCAGGGATATTCACCATTATCGTTTCAGACCCACCTCCCAACCCCGAGGGGACCCGACAGGC
CCGAAGGAATAGAAGAAGAAGGTGGAGAGAGAGACAGAGACAGATCCATTCGATTAGTGAACGGATCTCG
ACGGTATCGGTTAACTTTTAAAAGAAAAGGGGGGATTGGGGGGTATAGTGCAGGGGAAAGAATAGTAGAC
ATAATAGCAACAGACATACAAACTAAAGAATTACAAAAACAAATTACAAAATTCAAAATTTTATCGATAA
GCTTGGGAGTTCCG
Features (pLannotate 1.2.2; 26 found; start..end, strand, type, name):
      1..304     +  enhancer       CMV enhancer: human cytomegalovirus immediate early enhancer
    305..508     +  promoter       CMV promoter: human cytomegalovirus (CMV) immediate early promoter
    656..1351    +  CDS            mScarlet: mScarlet is a basic (constitutively fluorescent) red fluorescent protein published in 2016, derived from synthetic construct. It has moderate acid sensitivity.
   1361..1949    +  misc_feature   WPRE: woodchuck hepatitis virus posttranscriptional regulatory element
   1966..2034    +  CDS            nef (fragment): NEF_HV1Z2 - Experimental evidence at protein level: Swiss-Prot protein existence level 1. Extracellular Nef protein targets CD4(+) T-lymphocytes for apoptosis by interacting with CXCR4 surface receptors. From Human immunodeficiency virus type 1 group M subtype D (isolate Z2/CDC-Z34) (HIV-1).
   2036..2269    +  LTR            3' LTR (ΔU3): self-inactivating 3' long terminal repeat (LTR) from HIV-1
   2341..2462    +  polyA_signal   SV40 poly(A) signal: SV40 polyadenylation signal
   2502..2637    +  rep_origin     SV40 ori: SV40 origin of replication
   2658..2676    -  promoter       T7 promoter: promoter for bacteriophage T7 RNA polymerase
   2684..2839    +  CDS            lacZα (fragment): LacZα fragment of β-galactosidase; lacZ fragment
   2844..3272    +  rep_origin     f1 ori (sequence partly withheld): f1 bacteriophage origin of replication; arrow indicates direction of (+) strand synthesis
   3325..3429    +  promoter       AmpR promoter: bla
   3430..4290    +  CDS            AmpR: β-lactamase; bla; confers resistance to ampicillin, carbenicillin, and related antibiotics
   4461..5049    +  rep_origin     ori: high-copy-number ColE1/pMB1/pBR322/pUC origin of replication
   5232..5324    +  CDS            lacI (fragment): lac repressor; lacI; The lac repressor binds to the lac operator to inhibit transcription in E. coli. This inhibition can be relieved by adding lactose or isopropyl-β-D-thiogalactopyranoside (IPTG).
   5337..5358    +  protein_bind   CAP binding site: CAP binding activates transcription in the presence of cAMP. E. coli catabolite activator protein
   5377..5403    +  promoter       lac promoter (fragment): promoter for the E. coli lac operon
   5411..5427    +  protein_bind   lac operator: The lac repressor binds to the lac operator to inhibit transcription in E. coli. This inhibition can be relieved by adding lactose or isopropyl-β-D-thiogalactopyranoside (IPTG). lac repressor encoded by lacI
   5472..5490    +  promoter       T3 promoter: promoter for bacteriophage T3 RNA polymerase
   5518..5744    +  promoter       RSV promoter: Rous sarcoma virus enhancer/promoter
   5745..5925    +  LTR            5' LTR (truncated): truncated 5' long terminal repeat (LTR) from HIV-1
   5972..6097    +  misc_feature   HIV-1 Ψ: packaging signal of human immunodeficiency virus type 1
   6081..6444    +  CDS            HIV-1 gag (fragment): gag protein from human immunodeficiency virus 1; gag
   6590..6823    +  misc_feature   RRE: The Rev response element (RRE) of HIV-1 allows for Rev-dependent mRNA export from the nucleus to the cytoplasm.
   7200..7300    +  CDS            Rev (fragment): human immunodeficiency virus 1 (HIV-1) Rev protein; rev; enhances nuclear export of unspliced and incompletely spliced viral mRNAs
   7319..7435    +  misc_feature   cPPT/CTS: central polypurine tract and central termination sequence of HIV-1
