[The description below was written by a language model from this plasmid's Addgene catalogue record and pLannotate feature annotations shown in this document.]
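Description:
pLV-mScarlet-MAVS-5'UTR is a third-generation-style, self-inactivating lentiviral transfer plasmid of about 7.5 kb built on the pLV backbone for expressing a red fluorescent reporter in mammalian cells. It is maintained in E. coli through a high-copy ColE1/pUC-type origin and selected with ampicillin via the β-lactamase gene. An f1 origin, an SV40 origin, T7 and T3 promoters, and lac operon remnants are carried over from the cloning backbone. No mammalian selection marker is annotated.

The viral framework consists of an RSV promoter driving a truncated HIV-1 5' LTR, which makes genomic RNA production Tat-independent. This is followed by the Ψ packaging signal with a short gag fragment, the Rev response element for nuclear export of the unspliced genome, and the cPPT/CTS, which aids nuclear import of the reverse-transcribed DNA. The genome ends in a ΔU3 3' LTR that inactivates LTR promoter activity after integration, with an SV40 polyadenylation signal downstream.

Between these elements, the CMV enhancer and immediate early promoter drive the mScarlet coding sequence, and a WPRE follows to enhance transcript stability and expression. Roughly 150 nt of unannotated sequence lies between the CMV promoter and the mScarlet start; by the plasmid name and stated purpose, this is presumably where the MAVS 5' untranslated region sits, although the feature table does not label it.

The construct therefore reports on translation of an mRNA bearing a cellular (MAVS) leader. The associated publication concerns the SARS-CoV-2 5' UTR and Nsp1-mediated translational control, which suggests use as a host-transcript comparison reporter, though the record does not spell this out. It can be delivered by transfection or as packaged lentivirus.
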