Addgene plasmid #184639: pLV-mScarlet-MAVS-5'UTR
Purpose: Fluorescent reporter for mammalian cells: Expression of mScarlet with MAVS 5'UTR
Depositing lab: Hao Wu. Depositing organization: Boston Children's Hospital. Publication: Targeting stem-loop 1 of the SARS-CoV-2 5' UTR to suppress viral translation and Nsp1 evasion. Vora SM, Fontana P, Mao T, Leger V, Zhang Y, Fu TM, Lieberman J, Gehrke L, Shi M, Wang L, Iwasaki A, Wu H. Proc Natl Acad Sci U S A. 2022 Mar 1;119(9). pii: 2117198119. doi: 10.1073/pnas.2117198119. PubMed 35149555.
Backbone
  Vector backbone: pLV
  Vector type: Mammalian Expression, Lentiviral
Growth in bacteria
  Bacterial resistance: Ampicillin, 100 μg/mL
  Growth temperature: 37°C
  Growth strain: NEB Stable
  Copy number: High Copy
Gene/Insert
  Gene/Insert name: mScarlet
  Cloning method: Restriction Enzyme; 5′ cloning site unknown (unknown if destroyed); 3′ cloning site unknown (unknown if destroyed)
  Sequencing primers: 5′ unknown
Terms and licenses: Academic/Nonprofit Terms; Industry Terms: Not Available to Industry
How to cite: pLV-mScarlet-MAVS-5'UTR was a gift from Hao Wu (Addgene plasmid # 184639 ; http://n2t.net/addgene:184639 ; RRID:Addgene_184639)
